Addgene plasmid #128345: pFB-U6-Chrnb4-gRNA-hSyn-mCherry-WPRE-SV40pA
Purpose: pAAV encoding gRNA sequence for loss-of-function indels
Depositing lab: Ryan Drenan. Depositing organization: Northwestern University. Publication: Gene editing vectors for studying nicotinic acetylcholine receptors in cholinergic transmission. Peng C, Yan Y, Kim VJ, Engle SE, Berry JN, McIntosh JM, Neve RL, Drenan RM. Eur J Neurosci. 2018 May 19. doi: 10.1111/ejn.13957. PubMed 29779223.
Backbone
  Vector backbone: MLM3636
  Backbone manufacturer: Keith Joung (Addgene plasmid #43860)
  Vector type: Mammalian Expression, CRISPR
Growth in bacteria
  Bacterial resistance: Ampicillin, 100 μg/mL
  Growth temperature: 37°C
  Growth strain: DH5alpha
  Copy number: Unknown
Gene/Insert
  Gene/Insert name: Chrnb4
  gRNA/shRNA sequence: GGACTGACTACCGCCTGGCC
  Species: M. musculus (mouse)
  Entrez Gene: Chrnb4 (a.k.a. Acrb-4, Acrb4)
  Cloning method: Restriction Enzyme; 5′ cloning site BsmBI (unknown if destroyed); 3′ cloning site Unknown (unknown if destroyed)
Terms and licenses: Academic/Nonprofit Terms; Industry Terms: Not Available to Industry
How to cite: pFB-U6-Chrnb4-gRNA-hSyn-mCherry-WPRE-SV40pA was a gift from Ryan Drenan (Addgene plasmid # 128345 ; http://n2t.net/addgene:128345 ; RRID:Addgene_128345)
