[The description below was written by a language model from this plasmid's Addgene catalogue record and pLannotate feature annotations shown in this document.]
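Description:
pFB-U6-Chrnb4-gRNA-hSyn-mCherry-WPRE-SV40pA is a 7.5 kb AAV genome plasmid that delivers a CRISPR guide RNA against mouse Chrnb4, the gene for the β4 nicotinic acetylcholine receptor subunit, together with a neuronal red fluorescent marker. It is propagated in E. coli through a high-copy ColE1/pUC-type origin with ampicillin selection (AmpR), and it also carries an f1 origin. The catalogue lists the backbone as MLM3636, a guide RNA expression vector. The feature table, however, shows the AAV cassette sitting inside a mini-Tn7 element (Tn7R and Tn7L ends with a gentamicin resistance gene). This matches the "pFB" prefix and a pFastBac-style transfer plasmid, whose Tn7 arms allow transposition into a baculovirus bacmid. The record does not state whether this route is used for AAV production.

Two AAV2 inverted terminal repeats, which direct replication and packaging of the intervening DNA into AAV particles, flank two expression units. The first is a human U6 RNA polymerase III promoter driving the Chrnb4-targeting spacer fused to the Streptococcus pyogenes Cas9 gRNA scaffold; the spacer was cloned in via BsmBI. The second is the human synapsin I promoter, which confers neuron-specific expression, driving mCherry. It is followed by a WPRE to enhance transcript stability and expression, and an SV40 polyadenylation signal.

No Cas9 coding sequence is annotated, so the nuclease must come from another source. The stated purpose is to generate loss-of-function indels in Chrnb4, with mCherry marking transduced neurons, in the context of studying nicotinic receptors in cholinergic transmission.
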