Features (pLannotate 1.2.2; 23 found; start..end, strand, type, name):
      2..457     +  rep_origin     f1 ori (sequence partly withheld): f1 bacteriophage origin of replication; arrow indicates direction of (+) strand synthesis
    484..588     +  promoter       AmpR promoter: bla
    589..1449    +  CDS            AmpR: β-lactamase; bla; confers resistance to ampicillin, carbenicillin, and related antibiotics
   1620..2208    +  rep_origin     ori: high-copy-number ColE1/pMB1/pBR322/pUC origin of replication
   2394..2443    -  misc_feature   bom (fragment): basis of mobility region from pBR322
   2511..2735    -  mobile_element Tn7R: mini-Tn7 element (right end of the Tn7 transposon) Tn7
   2802..3335    -  CDS            GmR: gentamycin acetyltransferase; aacC1; confers resistance to gentamycin
   3524..3552    -  promoter       Pc promoter: intI1 (promoter lies within the coding sequence); class 1 integron promoter
   3530..3877    -  CDS            YPR2_ECOLX (fragment): Protein predicted: Swiss-Prot protein existence level 4. From Escherichia coli.
   3882..3914    -  promoter       AmpR promoter (fragment): bla
   3922..4062    -  repeat_region  AAV2 ITR: inverted terminal repeat of adeno-associated virus serotype 2 inverted
   4087..4327    +  promoter       U6 promoter: RNA polymerase III promoter for human U6 snRNA
   4353..4428    +  misc_RNA       gRNA scaffold: guide RNA scaffold for the Streptococcus pyogenes CRISPR/Cas9 system
   4468..4915    +  promoter       hSyn promoter: human synapsin I promoter; confers neuron-specific expression (Kügler et al., 2003)
   5227..5934    +  CDS            mCherry: mCherry is a basic (constitutively fluorescent) red fluorescent protein published in 2004, derived from Discosoma sp.. It is reported to be a very rapidly-maturing monomer with low acid sensitivity.
   5944..6532    +  misc_feature   WPRE: woodchuck hepatitis virus posttranscriptional regulatory element
   6547..6565    -  promoter       T7 promoter: promoter for bacteriophage T7 RNA polymerase
   6591..6725    +  polyA_signal   SV40 poly(A) signal: SV40 polyadenylation signal
   6755..6895    +  repeat_region  AAV2 ITR: inverted terminal repeat of adeno-associated virus serotype 2 inverted
   6926..7009    +  CDS            large T antigen (fragment): large T antigen from SV40 (simian virus 40)
   7032..7166    +  polyA_signal   SV40 poly(A) signal: SV40 polyadenylation signal
   7195..7360    -  mobile_element Tn7L: mini-Tn7 element (left end of the Tn7 transposon) Tn7
   7523..7539    +  CDS            lacZα (fragment): LacZα fragment of β-galactosidase; lacZ fragment
>Addgene plasmid #128345 | pFB-U6-Chrnb4-gRNA-hSyn-mCherry-WPRE-SV40pA | depositor full sequence | sequence record 245828 | Full Sequence
G
[124 nt withheld, positions 2-125]
C
[91 nt withheld, positions 127-217]
A
[49 nt withheld, positions 219-267]
CCTTTGACGTTGGAGTCCACGTTCTTT
[37 nt withheld, positions 295-331]
ACCCTATCTCGGTCTATTCTTTTGATTTATAAGGGATTTTGCCGATTTCGGCCTATTGGTTAAAAAATGA
GCTGATTTAACAAAAATTTAACGCGAATTTTAACAAAATATTAACGTTTACAATTTCAGGTGGCACTTTT
CGGGGAAATGTGCGCGGAACCCCTATTTGTTTATTTTTCTAAATACATTCAAATATGTATCCGCTCATGA
GACAATAACCCTGATAAATGCTTCAATAATATTGAAAAAGGAAGAGTATGAGTATTCAACATTTCCGTGT
CGCCCTTATTCCCTTTTTTGCGGCATTTTGCCTTCCTGTTTTTGCTCACCCAGAAACGCTGGTGAAAGTA
AAAGATGCTGAAGATCAGTTGGGTGCACGAGTGGGTTACATCGAACTGGATCTCAACAGCGGTAAGATCC
TTGAGAGTTTTCGCCCCGAAGAACGTTTTCCAATGATGAGCACTTTTAAAGTTCTGCTATGTGGCGCGGT
ATTATCCCGTATTGACGCCGGGCAAGAGCAACTCGGTCGCCGCATACACTATTCTCAGAATGACTTGGTT
GAGTACTCACCAGTCACAGAAAAGCATCTTACGGATGGCATGACAGTAAGAGAATTATGCAGTGCTGCCA
TAACCATGAGTGATAACACTGCGGCCAACTTACTTCTGACAACGATCGGAGGACCGAAGGAGCTAACCGC
TTTTTTGCACAACATGGGGGATCATGTAACTCGCCTTGATCGTTGGGAACCGGAGCTGAATGAAGCCATA
CCAAACGACGAGCGTGACACCACGATGCCTGTAGCAATGGCAACAACGTTGCGCAAACTATTAACTGGCG
AACTACTTACTCTAGCTTCCCGGCAACAATTAATAGACTGGATGGAGGCGGATAAAGTTGCAGGACCACT
TCTGCGCTCGGCCCTTCCGGCTGGCTGGTTTATTGCTGATAAATCTGGAGCCGGTGAGCGTGGGTCTCGC
GGTATCATTGCAGCACTGGGGCCAGATGGTAAGCCCTCCCGTATCGTAGTTATCTACACGACGGGGAGTC
AGGCAACTATGGATGAACGAAATAGACAGATCGCTGAGATAGGTGCCTCACTGATTAAGCATTGGTAACT
GTCAGACCAAGTTTACTCATATATACTTTAGATTGATTTAAAACTTCATTTTTAATTTAAAAGGATCTAG
GTGAAGATCCTTTTTGATAATCTCATGACCAAAATCCCTTAACGTGAGTTTTCGTTCCACTGAGCGTCAG
ACCCCGTAGAAAAGATCAAAGGATCTTCTTGAGATCCTTTTTTTCTGCGCGTAATCTGCTGCTTGCAAAC
AAAAAAACCACCGCTACCAGCGGTGGTTTGTTTGCCGGATCAAGAGCTACCAACTCTTTTTCCGAAGGTA
ACTGGCTTCAGCAGAGCGCAGATACCAAATACTGTCCTTCTAGTGTAGCCGTAGTTAGGCCACCACTTCA
AGAACTCTGTAGCACCGCCTACATACCTCGCTCTGCTAATCCTGTTACCAGTGGCTGCTGCCAGTGGCGA
TAAGTCGTGTCTTACCGGGTTGGACTCAAGACGATAGTTACCGGATAAGGCGCAGCGGTCGGGCTGAACG
GGGGGTTCGTGCACACAGCCCAGCTTGGAGCGAACGACCTACACCGAACTGAGATACCTACAGCGTGAGC
ATTGAGAAAGCGCCACGCTTCCCGAAGGGAGAAAGGCGGACAGGTATCCGGTAAGCGGCAGGGTCGGAAC
AGGAGAGCGCACGAGGGAGCTTCCAGGGGGAAACGCCTGGTATCTTTATAGTCCTGTCGGGTTTCGCCAC
CTCTGACTTGAGCGTCGATTTTTGTGATGCTCGTCAGGGGGGCGGAGCCTATGGAAAAACGCCAGCAACG
CGGCCTTTTTACGGTTCCTGGCCTTTTGCTGGCCTTTTGCTCACATGTTCTTTCCTGCGTTATCCCCTGA
TTCTGTGGATAACCGTATTACCGCCTTTGAGTGAGCTGATACCGCTCGCCGCAGCCGAACGACCGAGCGC
AGCGAGTCAGTGAGCGAGGAAGCGGAAGAGCGCCTGATGCGGTATTTTCTCCTTACGCATCTGTGCGGTA
TTTCACACCGCAGACCAGCCGCGTAACCTGGCAAAATCGGTTACGGTTGAGTAATAAATGGATGCCCTGC
GTAAGCGGGTGTGGGCGGACAATAAAGTCTTAAACTGAACAAAATAGATCTAAACTATGACAATAAAGTC
TTAAACTAGACAGAATAGTTGTAAACTGAAATCAGTCCAGTTATGCTGTGAAAAAGCATACTGGACTTTT
GTTATGGCTAAAGCAAACTCTTCATTTTCTGAAGTGCAAATTGCCCGTCGTATTAAAGAGGGGCGTGGCC
AAGGGCATGGTAAAGACTATATTCGCGGCGTTGTGACAATTTACCGAACAACTCCGCGGCCGGGAAGCCG
ATCTCGGCTTGAACGAATTGTTAGGTGGCGGTACTTGGGTCGATATCAAAGTGCATCACTTCTTCCCGTA
TGCCCAACTTTGTATAGAGAGCCACTGCGGGATCGTCACCGTAATCTGCTTGCACGTAGATCACATAAGC
ACCAAGCGCGTTGGCCTCATGCTTGAGGAGATTGATGAGCGCGGTGGCAATGCCCTGCCTCCGGTGCTCG
CCGGAGACTGCGAGATCATAGATATAGATCTCACTACGCGGCTGCTCAAACCTGGGCAGAACGTAAGCCG
CGAGAGCGCCAACAACCGCTTCTTGGTCGAAGGCAGCAAGCGCGATGAATGTCTTACTACGGAGCAAGTT
CCCGAGGTAATCGGAGTCCGGCTGATGTTGGGAGTAGGTGGCTACGTCTCCGAACTCACGACCGAAAAGA
TCAAGAGCAGCCCGCATGGATTTGACTTGGTCAGGGCCGAGCCTACATGTGCGAATGATGCCCATACTTG
AGCCACCTAACTTTGTTTTAGGGCGACTGCCCTGCTGCGTAACATCGTTGCTGCTGCGTAACATCGTTGC
TGCTCCATAACATCAAACATCGACCCACGGCGTAACGCGCTTGCTGCTTGGATGCCCGAGGCATAGACTG
TACAAAAAAACAGTCATAACAAGCCATGAAAACCGCCACTGCGCCGTTACCACCGCTGCGTTCGGTCAAG
GTTCTGGACCAGTTGCGTGAGCGCATACGCTACTTGCATTACAGTTTACGAACCGAACAGGCTTATGTCA
ACTGGGTTCGTGCCTTCATCCGTTTCCACGGTGTGCGTCACCCGGCAACCTTGGGCAGCAGCGAAGTCGA
GGCATTTCTGTCCTGGCTGGCGAACGAGCGCAAGGTTTCGGTCTCCACGCATCGTCAGGCATTGGCGGCC
TTGCTGTTCTTCTACGGCAAGGTGCTGTGCACGGATCTGCCCTGGCTTCAGGAGATCGGAAGACCTCGGC
CGTCGCGGCGCTTGCCGGTGGTGCTGACCCCGGATGAAGTGGTTCGCATCCTCGGTTTTCTGGAAGGCGA
GCATCGTTTGTTCGCCCAGGACTCTAGCTATAGTTCTAGTGGTTGGCTACATTATTGAAGCATTTATCAG
GGTTATTGTCTCAGAGCATGCCTGCAGGCAGCTGCGCGCTCGCTCGCTCACTGAGGCCGCCCGGGCAAAG
CCCGGGCGTCGGGCGACCTTTGGTCGCCCGGCCTCAGTGAGCGAGCGAGCGCGCAGAGAGGGAGTGGCCA
ACTCCATCACTAGGGGTTCCTGCGGCCGCACGCGTCCCCTTCACCGAGGGCCTATTTCCCATGATTCCTT
CATATTTGCATATACGATACAAGGCTGTTAGAGAGATAATTGGAATTAATTTGACTGTAAACACAAAGAT
ATTAGTACAAAATACGTGACGTAGAAAGTAATAATTTCTTGGGTAGTTTGCAGTTTTAAAATTATGTTTT
AAAATGGACTATCATATGCTTACCGTAACTTGAAAGTATTTCGATTTCTTGGCTTTATATATCTTGTGGA
AAGGACGAAACGGACTGACTACCGCCTGGCCGTTTTAGAGCTAGAAATAGCAAGTTAAAATAAGGCTAGT
CCGTTATCAACTTGAAAAAGTGGCACCGAGTCGGTGCTTTTTTACTAGTTCTAGACTGCAGAGGGCCCTG
CGTATGAGTGCAAGTGGGTTTTAGGACCAGGATGAGGCGGGGTGGGGGTGCCTACCTGACGACCGACCCC
GACCCACTGGACAAGCACCCAACCCCCATTCCCCAAATTGCGCATCCCCTATCAGAGAGGGGGAGGGGAA
ACAGGATGCGGCGAGGCGCGTGCGCACTGCCAGCTTCAGCACCGCGGACAGTGCCTTCGCCCCCGCCTGG
CGGCGCGCGCCACCGCCGCCTCAGCACTGAAGGCGCGCTGACGTCACTCGCCGGTCCCCCGCAAACTCCC
CTTCCCGGCCACCTTGGTCGCGTCCGCGCCGCCGCCGGCCCAGCCGGACCGCACCACGCGAGGCGCGAGA
TAGGGGGGCACGGGCGCGACCATCTGCGCTGCGGCGCCGGCGACTCAGCGCTGCCTCAGTCTGCGGTGGG
CAGCGGAGGAGTCGTGTCGTGCCTGAGAGCGCAGTCGAGAATTCCACCGGTTCGAACAGGTAAGCGCCCC
TAAAATCCCTTTGGCACAATGTGTCCTGAGGGGAGAGGCAGCGACCTGTAGATGGGACGGGGGCACTAAC
CCTCAGGGTTTGGGGTTCTGAATGTGAGTATCGCCATGTAAGCCCAGTATTTGGCCAATCTCAGAAAGCT
CCTGGCTCCCTGGAGGATGGAGAGAGAAAAACAAACAGCTCCTGGAGCAGGGAGAGTGCTGGCCTCTTGC
TCTCCGGCTCCCTCTGTTGCCCTCTGGTTTCTCCCCAGGTTGAATTCGATATCGGATCCGCCACCATGGT
GAGCAAGGGCGAGGAGGATAACATGGCCATCATCAAGGAGTTCATGCGCTTCAAGGTGCACATGGAGGGC
TCCGTGAACGGCCACGAGTTCGAGATCGAGGGCGAGGGCGAGGGCCGCCCCTACGAGGGCACCCAGACCG
CCAAGCTGAAGGTGACCAAGGGTGGCCCCCTGCCCTTCGCCTGGGACATCCTGTCCCCTCAGTTCATGTA
CGGCTCCAAGGCCTACGTGAAGCACCCCGCCGACATCCCCGACTACTTGAAGCTGTCCTTCCCCGAGGGC
TTCAAGTGGGAGCGCGTGATGAACTTCGAGGACGGCGGCGTGGTGACCGTGACCCAGGACTCCTCCCTGC
AGGACGGCGAGTTCATCTACAAGGTGAAGCTGCGCGGCACCAACTTCCCCTCCGACGGCCCCGTAATGCA
GAAGAAGACCATGGGCTGGGAGGCCTCCTCCGAGCGGATGTACCCCGAGGACGGCGCCCTGAAGGGCGAG
ATCAAGCAGAGGCTGAAGCTGAAGGACGGCGGCCACTACGACGCTGAGGTCAAGACCACCTACAAGGCCA
AGAAGCCCGTGCAGCTGCCCGGCGCCTACAACGTCAACATCAAGTTGGACATCACCTCCCACAACGAGGA
CTACACCATCGTGGAACAGTACGAACGCGCCGAGGGCCGCCACTCCACCGGCGGCATGGACGAGCTGTAC
AAGTAACTCGAGAATCAACCTCTGGATTACAAAATTTGTGAAAGATTGACTGGTATTCTTAACTATGTTG
CTCCTTTTACGCTATGTGGATACGCTGCTTTAATGCCTTTGTATCATGCTATTGCTTCCCGTATGGCTTT
CATTTTCTCCTCCTTGTATAAATCCTGGTTGCTGTCTCTTTATGAGGAGTTGTGGCCCGTTGTCAGGCAA
CGTGGCGTGGTGTGCACTGTGTTTGCTGACGCAACCCCCACTGGTTGGGGCATTGCCACCACCTGTCAGC
TCCTTTCCGGGACTTTCGCTTTCCCCCTCCCTATTGCCACGGCGGAACTCATCGCCGCCTGCCTTGCCCG
CTGCTGGACAGGGGCTCGGCTGTTGGGCACTGACAATTCCGTGGTGTTGTCGGGGAAGCTGACGTCCTTT
CCATGGCTGCTCGCCTGTGTTGCCACCTGGATTCTGCGCGGGACGTCCTTCTGCTACGTCCCTTCGGCCC
TCAATCCAGCGGACCTTCCTTCCCGCGGCCTGCTGCCGGCTCTGCGGCCTCTTCCGCGTCTTCGCCTCCG
CCCTCAGACGAGTCGGATCTCCCTTTGGGCCGCCTCCCCGCGGTACCCAATTCGCCCTATAGTGAGTCGT
ATTACGCGCGCAGCGGCCGACCATGGCCCAACTTGTTTATTGCAGCTTATAATGGTTACAAATAAAGCAA
TAGCATCACAAATTTCACAAATAAAGCATTTTTTTCACTGCATTCTAGTTGTGGTTTGTCCAAACTCATC
AATGTATCTTATCATGTCTGGATCTCCGGACCACGTGCGGACCGAGCGGCCGCAGGAACCCCTAGTGATG
GAGTTGGCCACTCCCTCTCTGCGCGCTCGCTCGCTCACTGAGGCCGGGCGACCAAAGGTCGCCCGACGCC
CGGGCTTTGCCCGGGCGGCCTCAGTGAGCGAGCGAGCGCGCAGCTGCCTGCAGGAAGCTGTAAGCTTGTC
GAGAAGTACTAGAGGATCATAATCAGCCATACCACATTTGTAGAGGTTTTACTTGCTTTAAAAAACCTCC
CACACCTCCCCCTGAACCTGAAACATAAAATGAATGCAATTGTTGTTGTTAACTTGTTTATTGCAGCTTA
TAATGGTTACAAATAAAGCAATAGCATCACAAATTTCACAAATAAAGCATTTTTTTCACTGCATTCTAGT
TGTGGTTTGTCCAAACTCATCAATGTATCTTATCATGTCTGGATCTGATCACTGATATCGCCTAGGAGAT
CCGAACCAGATAAGTGAAATCTAGTTCCAAACTATTTTGTCATTTTTAATTTTCGTATTAGCTTACGACG
CTACACCCAGTTCCCATCTATTTTGTCACTCTTCCCTAAATAATCCTTAAAAACTCCATTTCCACCCCTC
CCAGTTCCCAACTATTTTGTCCGCCCACAGCGGGGCATTTTTCTTCCTGTTATGTTTTTAATCAAACATC
CTGCCAACTCCATGTGACAAACCGTCATCTTCGGCTACTTTTTCTCTGTCACAGAATGAAAATTTTTCTG
TCATCTCTTCGTTATTAATGTTTGTAATTGACTGAATATCAACGCTTATTTGCAGCCTGAATGGCGAATG
