>Addgene plasmid #128345 | pFB-U6-Chrnb4-gRNA-hSyn-mCherry-WPRE-SV40pA | addgene partial sequence | sequence record 250844 | Addgene Partial NGS Result
CCCCTAGTGATGGAGTTGGCCACTCCCTCTCTGCGCGCTCGCTCGCTCACTGAGGCCGGGCGACCAAAGG
TCGCCCGACGCCCGGGCTTTGCCCGGGCGGCCTCAGTGAGCGAGCGAGCGCGCAGCTGCCTGCAGGTCTG
AGACAATAACCCTGATAAATGCTTCAATAATGTAAGCTCTAGGAGATCCGAACCAGATAAGTGAAATCTA
GTTCCAAACTATTTTGTCATTTTTAATTTTCGTATTAGCTTACGACGCTACACCCAGTTCCCATCTATTT
TGTCACTCTTCCCTAAATAATCCTTAAAAACTCCATTTCCACCCCTCCCAGTTCCCAACTATTTTGTCCG
CCCACAGCGGGGCATTTTTCTTCCTGTTATGTTTTTAATCAAACATCCTGCCAACTCCATGTGACAAACC
GTCATCTTCGGCTACTTTTTCTCTGTCACAGAATGAAAATTTTTCTGTCATCTCTTCGTTATTAATGTTT
GTAATTGACTGAATATCAACGCTTATTTGCAGCCTGAATGGCGAATGGG
[124 nt withheld, positions 540-663]
C
[91 nt withheld, positions 665-755]
A
[49 nt withheld, positions 757-805]
CCTTTGACGTTGGAGTCCACGTTCTT
[37 nt withheld, positions 832-868]
ACCCTATCTCGGTCTATTCTTTTGATTTATAAGGGATTTTGCCGATTTCGGCCTATTGGTTAAAAAATGA
GCTGATTTAACAAAAATTTAACGCGAATTTTAACAAAATATTAACGCTTACAATTTAGGTGGCACTTTTC
GGGGAAATGTGCGCGGAACCCCTATTTGTTTATTTTTCTAAATACATTCAAATATGTATCCGCTCATGAG
ACAATAACCCTGATAAATGCTTCAATAATATTGAAAAAGGAAGAGTATGAGTATTCAACATTTCCGTGTC
GCCCTTATTCCCTTTTTTGCGGCATTTTGCCTTCCTGTTTTTGCTCACCCAGAAACGCTGGTGAAAGTAA
AAGATGCTGAAGATCAGTTGGGTGCACGAGTGGGTTACATCGAACTGGATCTCAACAGCGGTAAGATCCT
TGAGAGTTTTCGCCCCGAAGAACGTTTTCCAATGATGAGCACTTTTAAAGTTCTGCTATGTGGCGCGGTA
TTATCCCGTATTGACGCCGGGCAAGAGCAACTCGGTCGCCGCATACACTATTCTCAGAATGACTTGGTTG
AGTACTCACCAGTCACAGAAAAGCATCTTACGGATGGCATGACAGTAAGAGAATTATGCAGTGCTGCCAT
AACCATGAGTGATAACACTGCGGCCAACTTACTTCTGACAACGATCGGAGGACCGAAGGAGCTAACCGCT
TTTTTGCACAACATGGGGGATCATGTAACTCGCCTTGATCGTTGGGAACCGGAGCTGAATGAAGCCATAC
CAAACGACGAGCGTGACACCACGATGCCTGTAGCAATGGCAACAACGTTGCGCAAACTATTAACTGGCGA
ACTACTTACTCTAGCTTCCCGGCAACAATTAATAGACTGGATGGAGGCGGATAAAGTTGCAGGACCACTT
CTGCGCTCGGCCCTTCCGGCTGGCTGGTTTATTGCTGATAAATCTGGAGCCGGTGAGCGTGGGTCTCGCG
GTATCATTGCAGCACTGGGGCCAGATGGTAAGCCCTCCCGTATCGTAGTTATCTACACGACGGGGAGTCA
GGCAACTATGGATGAACGAAATAGACAGATCGCTGAGATAGGTGCCTCACTGATTAAGCATTGGTAACTG
TCAGACCAAGTTTACTCATATATACTTTAGATTGATTTAAAACTTCATTTTTAATTTAAAAGGATCTAGG
TGAAGATCCTTTTTGATAATCTCATGACCAAAATCCCTTAACGTGAGTTTTCGTTCCACTGAGCGTCAGA
CCCCGTAGAAAAGATCAAAGGATCTTCTTGAGATCCTTTTTTTCTGCGCGTAATCTGCTGCTTGCAAACA
AAAAAACCACCGCTACCAGCGGTGGTTTGTTTGCCGGATCAAGAGCTACCAACTCTTTTTCCGAAGGTAA
CTGGCTTCAGCAGAGCGCAGATACCAAATACTGTTCTTCTAGTGTAGCCGTAGTTAGGCCACCACTTCAA
GAACTCTGTAGCACCGCCTACATACCTCGCTCTGCTAATCCTGTTACCAGTGGCTGCTGCCAGTGGCGAT
AAGTCGTGTCTTACCGGGTTGGACTCAAGACGATAGTTACCGGATAAGGCGCAGCGGTCGGGCTGAACGG
GGGGTTCGTGCACACAGCCCAGCTTGGAGCGAACGACCTACACCGAACTGAGATACCTACAGCGTGAGCT
ATGAGAAAGCGCCACGCTTCCCGAAGGGAGAAAGGCGGACAGGTATCCGGTAAGCGGCAGGGTCGGAACA
GGAGAGCGCACGAGGGAGCTTCCAGGGGGAAACGCCTGGTATCTTTATAGTCCTGTCGGGTTTCGCCACC
TCTGACTTGAGCGTCGATTTTTGTGATGCTCGTCAGGGGGGCGGAGCCTATGGAAAAACGCCAGCAACGC
GGCCTTTTTACGGTTCCTGGCCTTTTGCTGGCCTTTTGCTCACATGTTCTTTCCTGCGTTATCCCCTGAT
TCTGTGGATAACCGTATTACCGCCTTTGAGTGAGCTGATACCGCTCGCCGCAGCCGAACGACCGAGCGCA
GCGAGTCAGTGAGCGAGGAAGCGGAAGAGCGCCTGATGCGGTATTTTCTCCTTACGCATCTGTGCGGTAT
TTCACACCGCATAGACCAGCCGCGTAACCTGGCAAAATCGGTTACGGTTGAGTAATAAATGGATGCCCTG
CGTAAGCGGGTGTGGGCGGACAATAAAGTCTTAAACTGAACAAAATAGATCTAAACTATGACAATAAAGT
CTTAAACTAGACAGAATAGTTGTAAACTGAAATCAGTCCAGTTATGCTGTGAAAAAGCATACTGGACTTT
TGTTATGGCTAAAGCAAACTCTTCATTTTCTGAAGTGCAAATTGCCCGTCGTATTAAAGAGGGGCGTGGC
CAAGGGCATGGTAAAGACTATATTCGCGGCGTTGTGACAATTTACCGAACAACTCCGCGGCCGGGAAGCC
GATCTCGGCTTGAACGAATTGTTAGGTGGCGGTACTTGGGTCGATATCAAAGTGCATCACTTCTTCCCGT
ATGCCCAACTTTGTATAGAGAGCCACTGCGGGATCGTCACCGTAATCTGCTTGCACGTAGATCACATAAG
CACCAAGCGCGTTGGCCTCATGCTTGAGGAGATTGATGAGCGCGGTGGCAATGCCCTGCCTCCGGTGCTC
GCCGGAGACTGCGAGATCATAGATATAGATCTCACTACGCGGCTGCTCAAACTTGGGCAGAACGTAAGCC
GCGAGAGCGCCAACAACCGCTTCTTGGTCGAAGGCAGCAAGCGCGATGAATGTCTTACTACGGAGCAAGT
TCCCGAGGTAATCGGAGTCCGGCTGATGTTGGGAGTAGGTGGCTACGTCTCCGAACTCACGACCGAAAAG
ATCAAGAGCAGCCCGCATGGATTTGACTTGGTCAGGGCCGAGCCTACATGTGCGAATGATGCCCATACTT
GAGCCACCTAACTTTGTTTTAGGGCGACTGCCCTGCTGCGTAACATCGTTGCTGCTCCATAACATCAAAC
ATCGACCCACGGCGTAACGCGCTTGCTGCTTGGATGCCCGAGGCATAGACTGTACAAAAAAACAGTCATA
ACAAGCCATGAAAACCGCCACTGCGCCGTTACCACCGCTGCGTTCGGTCAAGGTTCTGGACCAGTTGCGT
GAGCGCATACGCTACTTGCATTACAGTTTACGAACCGAACAGGCTTATGTCAACTGGGTTCGTGCCTTCA
TCCGTTTCCACGGTGTGCGTCACCCGGCAACCTTGGGCAGCAGCGAAGTCGAGGCATTTCTGTCCTGGCT
GGCGAACGAGCGCAAGGTTTCGGTCTCCACGCATCGTCAGGCATTGGCGGCCTTGCTGTTCTTCTACGGC
AAGGTGCTGTGCACGGATCTGCCCTGGCTTCAGGAGATCGGAAGACCTCGGCCGTCGCGGCGCTTGCCGG
TGGTGCTGACCCCGGATGAAGTGGTTCGCATCCTCGGTTTTCTGGAAGGCGAGCATCGTTTGTTCGCCCA
GGACTCTAGCTATAGTTCTAGTGGTTGGCTACAGCTTGCATGCCTGCAGGCAGCTGCGCGCTCGCTCGCT
CACTGAGGCCGCCCGGGCAAAGCCCGGGCGTCGGGCGACCTTTGGTCGCCCGGCCTCAGTGAGCGAGCGA
GCGCGCAGAGAGGGAGTGGCCAACTCCATCACTAGGGGTTCCTGCGGCCGCACGCGTCCCCTTCACCGAG
GGCCTATTTCCCATGATTCCTTCATATTTGCATATACGATACAAGGCTGTTAGAGAGATAATTGGAATTA
ATTTGACTGTAAACACAAAGATATTAGTACAAAATACGTGACGTAGAAAGTAATAATTTCTTGGGTAGTT
TGCAGTTTTAAAATTATGTTTTAAAATGGACTATCATATGCTTACCGTAACTTGAAAGTATTTCGATTTC
TTGGCTTTATATATCTTGTGGAAAGGACGAAACGGACTGACTACCGCCTGGCCGTTTTAGAGCTAGAAAT
AGCAAGTTAAAATAAGGCTAGTCCGTTATCAACTTGAAAAAGTGGCACCGAGTCGGTGCTTTTTTACTAG
TTCTAGACTGCAGAGGGCCCTGCGTATGAGTGCAAGTGGGTTTTAGGACCAGGATGAGGCGGGGTGGGGG
TGCCTACCTGACGACCGACCCCGACCCACTGGACAAGCACCCAACCCCCATTCCCCAAATTGCGCATCCC
CTATCAGAGAGGGGGAGGGGAAACAGGATGCGGCGAGGCGCGTGCGCACTGCCAGCTTCAGCACCGCGGA
CAGTGCCTTCGCCCCCGCCTGGCGGCGCGCGCCACCGCCGCCTCAGCACTGAAGGCGCGCTGACGTCACT
CGCCGGTCCCCCGCAAACTCCCCTTCCCGGCCACCTTGGTCGCGTCCGCGCCGCCGCCGGCCCAGCCGGA
CCGCACCACGCGAGGCGCGAGATAGGGGGGCACGGGCGCGACCATCTGCGCTGCGGCGCCGGCGACTCAG
CGCTGCCTCAGTCTGCGGTGGGCAGCGGAGGAGTCGTGTCGTGCCTGAGAGCGCAGTCGAATTCAAGCTG
CTAGCTAGTACCGGTTCGAACAGGTAAGCGCCCCTAAAATCCCTTTGGGCACAATGTGTCCTGAGGGGAG
AGGCAGCGACCTGTAGATGGGACGGGGGCACTAACCCTCAGGTTTGGGGCTTCTGAATGTGAGTATCGCC
ATGTAAGCCCAGTATTTGGCCAATCTCAGAAAGCTCCTGGTCCCTGGAGGGATGGAGAGAGAAAAACAAA
CAGCTCCTGGAGCAGGGAGAGTGCTGGCCTCTTGCTCTCCGGCTCCCTCTGTTGCCCTCTGGTTTCTCCC
CAGGTTGAATTCGATATCGGATCCGCCACCATGGTGAGCAAGGGCGAGGAGGATAACATGGCCATCATCA
AGGAGTTCATGCGCTTCAAGGTGCACATGGAGGGCTCCGTGAACGGCCACGAGTTCGAGATCGAGGGCGA
GGGCGAGGGCCGCCCCTACGAGGGCACCCAGACCGCCAAGCTGAAGGTGACCAAGGGTGGCCCCCTGCCC
TTCGCCTGGGACATCCTGTCCCCTCAGTTCATGTACGGCTCCAAGGCCTACGTGAAGCACCCCGCCGACA
TCCCCGACTACTTGAAGCTGTCCTTCCCCGAGGGCTTCAAGTGGGAGCGCGTGATGAACTTCGAGGACGG
CGGCGTGGTGACCGTGACCCAGGACTCCTCCCTGCAGGACGGCGAGTTCATCTACAAGGTGAAGCTGCGC
GGCACCAACTTCCCCTCCGACGGCCCCGTAATGCAGAAGAAGACCATGGGCTGGGAGGCCTCCTCCGAGC
GGATGTACCCCGAGGACGGCGCCCTGAAGGGCGAGATCAAGCAGAGGCTGAAGCTGAAGGACGGCGGCCA
CTACGACGCTGAGGTCAAGACCACCTACAAGGCCAAGAAGCCCGTGCAGCTGCCCGGCGCCTACAACGTC
AACATCAAGTTGGACATCACCTCCCACAACGAGGACTACACCATCGTGGAACAGTACGAACGCGCCGAGG
GCCGCCACTCCACCGGCGGCATGGACGAGCTGTACAAGTAACTCGAGAATCAACCTCTGGATTACAAAAT
TTGTGAAAGATTGACTGGTATTCTTAACTATGTTGCTCCTTTTACGCTATGTGGATACGCTGCTTTAATG
CCTTTGTATCATGCTATTGCTTCCCGTATGGCTTTCATTTTCTCCTCCTTGTATAAATCCTGGTTGCTGT
CTCTTTATGAGGAGTTGTGGCCCGTTGTCAGGCAACGTGGCGTGGTGTGCACTGTGTTTGCTGACGCAAC
CCCCACTGGTTGGGGCATTGCCACCACCTGTCAGCTCCTTTCCGGGACTTTCGCTTTCCCCCTCCCTATT
GCCACGGCGGAACTCATCGCCGCCTGCCTTGCCCGCTGCTGGACAGGGGCTCGGCTGTTGGGCACTGACA
ATTCCGTGGTGTTGTCGGGGAAGCTGACGTCCTTTCCATGGCTGCTCGCCTGTGTTGCCACCTGGATTCT
GCGCGGGACGTCCTTCTGCTACGTCCCTTCGGCCCTCAATCCAGCGGACCTTCCTTCCCGCGGCCTGCTG
CCGGCTCTGCGGCCTCTTCCGCGTCTTCGCCTCCGCCCTCAGACGAGTCGGATCTCCCTTTGGGCCGCCT
CCCCGCGGTACCCAATTCGCCCTATAGTGAGTCGTATTACGCGCGCAGCGGCCGACCATGGCCCAACTTG
TTTATTGCAGCTTATAATGGTTACAAATAAAGCAATAGCATCACAAATTTCACAAATAAAGCATTTTTTT
CACTGCATTCTAGTTGTGGTTTGTCCAAACTCATCAATGTATCTTATCATGTCTGGATCTCCGGACACGT
GCGGACCGAGCGGCCGCAGGAACCCCTAGTGATGGAGTTGGCCACTCCCTCTCTGCGCGCTCGCTCGCTC
ACTGAGGCCGCCCGGGCTTTGCCCGGGCGGCCTCAGTGAGCGAGCGAGCGCGCAGCTGCCTGCAGGCATG
CAAGCTGTAGCCAACCACTAGAACTATAGCTAGAGTCCTGGGCGAACA
